>Addgene plasmid #228284 | pKN108 | addgene full sequence | sequence record 457111 | Addgene NGS Result
GACGAAAGGGCCTCGTGATACGCCTATTTTTATAGGTTAATGTCATGATAATAATGGTTTCTTAGACGTC
AGGTGGCACTTTTCGGGGAAATGTGCGCGGAACCCCTATTTGTTTATTTTTCTAAATACATTCAAATATG
TATCCGCTCATGAGACAATAACCCTGATAAATGCTTCAATAATATTGAAAAAGGAAGAGTATGAGTATTC
AACATTTCCGTGTCGCCCTTATTCCCTTTTTTGCGGCATTTTGCCTTCCTGTTTTTGCTCACCCAGAAAC
GCTGGTGAAAGTAAAAGATGCTGAAGATCAGTTGGGTGCACGAGTGGGTTACATCGAACTGGATCTCAAC
AGCGGTAAGATCCTTGAGAGTTTTCGCCCCGAAGAACGTTTTCCAATGATGAGCACTTTTAAAGTTCTGC
TATGTGGCGCGGTATTATCCCGTATTGACGCCGGGCAAGAGCAACTCGGTCGCCGCATACACTATTCTCA
GAATGACTTGGTTGAGTACTCACCAGTCACAGAAAAGCATCTTACGGATGGCATGACAGTAAGAGAATTA
TGCAGTGCTGCCATAACCATGAGTGATAACACTGCGGCCAACTTACTTCTGACAACGATCGGAGGACCGA
AGGAGCTAACCGCTTTTTTGCACAACATGGGGGATCATGTAACTCGCCTTGATCGTTGGGAACCGGAGCT
GAATGAAGCCATACCAAACGACGAGCGTGACACCACGATGCCTGTAGCAATGGCAACAACGTTGCGCAAA
CTATTAACTGGCGAACTACTTACTCTAGCTTCCCGGCAACAATTAATAGACTGGATGGAGGCGGATAAAG
TTGCAGGACCACTTCTGCGCTCGGCCCTTCCGGCTGGCTGGTTTATTGCTGATAAATCTGGAGCCGGTGA
GCGTGGGTCTCGCGGTATCATTGCAGCACTGGGGCCAGATGGTAAGCCCTCCCGTATCGTAGTTATCTAC
ACGACGGGGAGTCAGGCAACTATGGATGAACGAAATAGACAGATCGCTGAGATAGGTGCCTCACTGATTA
AGCATTGGTAACTGTCAGACCAAGTTTACTCATATATACTTTAGATTGATTTAAAACTTCATTTTTAATT
TAAAAGGATCTAGGTGAAGATCCTTTTTGATAATCTCATGACCAAAATCCCTTAACGTGAGTTTTCGTTC
CACTGAGCGTCAGACCCCGTAGAAAAGATCAAAGGATCTTCTTGAGATCCTTTTTTTCTGCGCGTAATCT
GCTGCTTGCAAACAAAAAAACCACCGCTACCAGCGGTGGTTTGTTTGCCGGATCAAGAGCTACCAACTCT
TTTTCCGAAGGTAACTGGCTTCAGCAGAGCGCAGATACCAAATACTGTTCTTCTAGTGTAGCCGTAGTTA
GGCCACCACTTCAAGAACTCTGTAGCACCGCCTACATACCTCGCTCTGCTAATCCTGTTACCAGTGGCTG
CTGCCAGTGGCGATAAGTCGTGTCTTACCGGGTTGGACTCAAGACGATAGTTACCGGATAAGGCGCAGCG
GTCGGGCTGAACGGGGGGTTCGTGCACACAGCCCAGCTTGGAGCGAACGACCTACACCGAACTGAGATAC
CTACAGCGTGAGCTATGAGAAAGCGCCACGCTTCCCGAAGGGAGAAAGGCGGACAGGTATCCGGTAAGCG
GCAGGGTCGGAACAGGAGAGCGCACGAGGGAGCTTCCAGGGGGAAACGCCTGGTATCTTTATAGTCCTGT
CGGGTTTCGCCACCTCTGACTTGAGCGTCGATTTTTGTGATGCTCGTCAGGGGGGCGGAGCCTATGGAAA
AACGCCAGCAACGCGGCCTTTTTACGGTTCCTGGCCTTTTGCTGGCCTTTTGCTCACATGTTCTTTCCTG
CGTTATCCCCTGATTCTGTGGATAACCGTATTACCGCCTTTGAGTGAGCTGATACCGCTCGCCGCAGCCG
AACGACCGAGCGCAGCGAGTCAGTGAGCGAGGAAGCGGAAGAGCGCCCAATACGCAAACCGCCTCTCCCC
GCGCGTTGGCCGATTCATTAATGCAGCTGGCACGACAGGTTTCCCGACTGGAAAGCGGGCAGTGAGCGCA
ACGCAATTAATGTGAGTTAGCTCACTCATTAGGCACCCCAGGCTTTACACTTTATGCTTCCGGCTCGTAT
GTTGTGTGGAATTGTGAGCGGATAACAATTTCACACAGGAAACAGCTATGACCATGATTACGCCAAGCTT
GCGGCCGCGGATCCTATGTATGATACGAAACGTACCGTATCGTTAAGGTAGCGTCAAAATTTAACTGTTC
TAACCCCTACTTGACAGCAATATATAAACAGAAGGAAGCTGCCCTGTCTTAAACCTTTTTTTTTATCATC
ATTATTAGCTTACTTTCATAATTGCGACTGGTTCCAATTGACAAGCTTTTGATTTTAACGACTTTTAACG
ACAACTTGAGAAGATCAAAAAACAACTAATTATTCGAAACGACTAGTATGGTTTCTAAGGGTGAAGAGTT
GTTCACTGGTGTTGTTCCAATCTTGGTTGAGTTGGACGGTGACGTTAACGGACACAAGTTCTCTGTTTCT
GGTGAAGGTGAGGGTGACGCTACTTACGGAAAGTTGACTTTGAAGTTCATCTGTACTACTGGTAAGTTGC
CAGTTCCATGGCCAACTTTGGTTACTACTTTGACTTACGGTGTTCAGTGTTTCTCCAGATACCCAGACCA
CATGAAGCAGCACGATTTCTTCAAGTCTGCTATGCCAGAGGGTTACGTTCAAGAGAGAACTATCTTCTTC
AAGGACGACGGTAACTACAAGACTAGAGCTGAGGTTAAGTTCGAGGGTGACACATTGGTTAACAGAATCG
AGTTGAAGGGTATCGACTTCAAAGAGGACGGAAACATCTTGGGTCACAAGTTGGAGTACAACTACAACTC
CCACAACGTTTACATCATGGCTGACAAGCAGAAGAACGGTATCAAGGTTAACTTCAAGATCAGACACAAC
ATCGAGGACGGTTCCGTTCAATTGGCTGACCACTACCAACAGAACACTCCAATTGGTGACGGTCCAGTTT
TGTTGCCAGACAACCACTACTTGTCCACTCAATCCGCTTTGTCCAAGGACCCAAACGAGAAGAGAGATCA
CATGGTTTTGTTGGAGTTCGTTACTGCTGCTGGTATCACTTTGGGTATGGACGAGTTGTACAAGTAACTC
GAGCCTTAGACATGACTGTTCCTCAGTTCAAGTTGGGCACTTACGAGAAGACCGGTCTTGCTAGATTCTA
ATCAAGAGGATGTCAGAATGCCATTTGCCTGAGAGATGCAGGCTTCATTTTTGATACTTTTTTATTTGTA
ACCTATATAGTATAGGATTTTTTTTGTCATTTTGTTTCTTCTCGTACGAGCTTGCTCCTGATCAGCCTAT
CTCGCAGCTGATGAATATCTTGTGGTAGGGGTTTGGGAAAATCATTCGAGTTTGATGTTTTTCTTGGTAT
TTCCCACTCCTCTTCAGAGTACAGAAGATTAAGTGAGACGTTCGTTTGTGCAAGCTTAGATCTTCTAGAG
ACAATAAGAAGAAAAAAAAAGAAAAGCGGTGGGGGAGGGATTATTAAATAAGGATTATGTAACCCCAGGG
TACCGTTCTATACATATTTAAGGATTATTTAGGACAATCGATGAAATCGGCATCAAACTGGATGGGAGTA
TAGTGTCCGGATAATCGGATAAATCATCTTGCGAGGAGCCGCTTGGTTGGTTGGTGAGAGGAGTGAAATA
TGTGTCTCCTCACCCAAGAATCGCGATATCAGCACCCTGTGGGGGACACTATTGGCCTCCCTCCCAAACC
TTCGATGTGGTAGTGCTTTATTATATTGATTACATTGATTACATAGCTAAACCCTGCCTGGTTGCAAGTT
GAGCTCCGAATTCCAATATTAGTAAAATGCCTGCAAGATAACCTCGGTATGGCGTCCGACCCCGCTTAAT
TATTTTAACTCCTTTCCAACGAGGACTTCGTAATTTTTGATTAGGGAGTTGAGAAACGGGGGGTCTTGAT
ACCTCCTCGATTTCAGATCCCACCCCCTCTCAGTCCCAAGTGGGACCCCCCTCGGCCGTGAAATGCGCGC
ACTTTAGTTTTTTTCGCATGTAAACGCCGGTGTCCGTCATCTAGAGAATTCCCCGCTCAGAAGAACTCGT
CAAGAAGGCGATAGAAGGCGATGCGCTGCGAATCGGGAGCGGCGATACCGTAAAGCACGAGGAAGCGGTC
AGCCCATTCGCCGCCAAGCTCTTCAGCAATATCACGGGTAGCCAACGCTATGTCCTGATAGCGGTCCGCC
ACACCCAGCCGGCCACAGTCGATGAATCCAGAAAAGCGGCCATTTTCCACCATGATATTCGGCAAGCAGG
CATCGCCATGGGTCACGACGAGATCCTCGCCGTCGGGCATGCGCGCCTTGAGCCTGGCGAACAGTTCGGC
TGGCGCGAGCCCCTGATGCTCTTCGTCCAGATCATCCTGATCGACAAGACCGGCTTCCATCCGAGTACGT
GCTCGCTCGATGCGATGTTTCGCTTGGTGGTCGAATGGGCAGGTAGCCGGATCAAGCGTATGCAGCCGCC
GCATTGCATCAGCCATGATGGATACTTTCTCGGCAGGAGCAAGGTGAGATGACAGGAGATCCTGCCCCGG
CACTTCGCCCAATAGCAGCCAGTCCCTTCCCGCTTCAGTGACAACGTCGAGCACAGCTGCGCAAGGAACG
CCCGTCGTGGCCAGCCACGATAGCCGCGCTGCCTCGTCCTGCAGTTCATTCAGGGCACCGGACAGGTCGG
TCTTGACAAAAAGAACCGGGCGCCCCTGCGCTGACAGCCGGAACACGGCGGCATCAGAGCAGCCGATTGT
CTGTTGTGCCCAGTCATAGCCGAATAGCCTCTCCACCCAAGCGGCCGGAGAACCTGCGTGCAATCCATCT
TGTTCAATCATATGGTTTCTATATTATCTTTGTACTAAAGAGCAATTGATAATGTGCGAGAAAAACTGGT
CCTTATATACCGTTTGCAGCACTCCCTCCCGAACTTTACGAAAAGTCGTGCGCCACCTGATTTTCATCAC
GCCAAAAACCTACACGTATGACTACTCCGGGCCAGTGTTCACCACGAGCTATATAGTGTTAATTAATTAC
CTTATTGGTTAGCTCTGCATGTAAGGGTGGTGTGAGCCGGGAATTGGGTCTACTCTAGCGTTCAGTAAGG
TGATATAAAGCTCTGTAGAATTCACTGGCCGTCGTTTTACAACGTCGTGACTGGGAAAACCCTGGCGTTA
CCCAACTTAATCGCCTTGCAGCACATCCCCCTTTCGCCAGCTGGCGTAATAGCGAAGAGGCCCGCACCGA
TCGCCCTTCCCAACAGTTGCGCAGCCTGAATGGCGAATGGCGCCTGATGCGGTATTTTCTCCTTACGCAT
CTGTGCGGTATTTCACACCGCATATGGTGCACTCTCAGTACAATCTGCTCTGATGCCGCATAGTTAAGCC
AGCCCCGACACCCGCCAACACCCGCTGACGCGCCCTGACGGGCTTGTCTGCTCCCGGCATCCGCTTACAG
ACAAGCTGTGACCGTCTCCGGGAGCTGCATGTGTCAGAGGTTTTCACCGTCATCACCGAAACGCGCGA
Features (pLannotate 1.2.2; 17 found; start..end, strand, type, name):
     96..200     +  promoter       AmpR promoter: bla
    201..1061    +  CDS            AmpR: β-lactamase; bla; confers resistance to ampicillin, carbenicillin, and related antibiotics
   1232..1820    +  rep_origin     ori: high-copy-number ColE1/pMB1/pBR322/pUC origin of replication
   2003..2095    +  CDS            lacI (fragment): lac repressor; lacI; The lac repressor binds to the lac operator to inhibit transcription in E. coli. This inhibition can be relieved by adding lactose or isopropyl-β-D-thiogalactopyranoside (IPTG).
   2108..2129    +  protein_bind   CAP binding site: CAP binding activates transcription in the presence of cAMP. E. coli catabolite activator protein
   2144..2174    +  promoter       lac promoter: promoter for the E. coli lac operon
   2182..2198    +  protein_bind   lac operator: The lac repressor binds to the lac operator to inhibit transcription in E. coli. This inhibition can be relieved by adding lactose or isopropyl-β-D-thiogalactopyranoside (IPTG). lac repressor encoded by lacI
   2294..2491    +  promoter       AOX1 promoter (fragment): Pichia pastoris AOX1; inducible promoter, regulated by methanol
   2498..3214    +  CDS            EGFP: EGFP is a basic (constitutively fluorescent) green fluorescent protein published in 1996, derived from Aequorea victoria. It is reported to be a rapidly-maturing weak dimer with moderate acid sensitivity.
   3223..3288    +  CDS            AOX1 (fragment): ALOX1_KOMPC - Experimental evidence at protein level: Swiss-Prot protein existence level 1. Major isoform of alcohol oxidase, which catalyzes the oxidation of methanol to formaldehyde and hydrogen peroxide, the first step in the methanol utilization pathway of methylotrophic yeasts. From Komagataella phaffii (strain ATCC 76273 / CBS 7435 / CECT 11047 / NRRL Y-11430 / Wegner 21-1) (Yeast) (Pichia pastoris).
   3292..3538    +  terminator     AOX1 terminator: Pichia pastoris AOX1; transcription terminator for AOX1
   3579..3596    -  promoter       ADH1 promoter (fragment): S. cerevisiae ADH1; promoter for alcohol dehydrogenase 1
   3657..3673    +  mobile_element Tn7L (fragment): mini-Tn7 element (left end of the Tn7 transposon) Tn7
   4190..4981    -  CDS            neo: KKA2_KLEPN - Also known as kan, nptII. Experimental evidence at protein level: Swiss-Prot protein existence level 1. Resistance to kanamycin, neomycin, paromomycin, ribostamycin, butirosin and gentamicin B. From Klebsiella pneumoniae.
   5270..5427    +  CDS            lacZα (fragment): LacZα fragment of β-galactosidase; lacZ fragment
   5433..5532    -  misc_feature   bom (fragment): basis of mobility region from pBR322
   5634..1       -  CDS            rop (fragment) (across the origin): Rop protein, which maintains plasmids at low copy number; rop
