[The description below was written by a language model from this plasmid's Addgene catalogue record and pLannotate feature annotations shown in this document.]
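Description:
pKN108 is a pUC19-based yeast expression plasmid of about 5.7 kb, built for synthetic biology work on inducible promoters. In E. coli it is maintained at high copy through the ColE1/pUC origin and selected with ampicillin via the bla (AmpR) gene and its promoter. Remnants of the pUC19 lac region (CAP site, lac promoter and operator, lacZα and lacI fragments) flank the inserted cassettes, and short bom and rop fragments are also backbone leftovers. No yeast replication origin is annotated, so maintenance in yeast may depend on genomic integration, although the record does not state this.

The payload is EGFP, the Aequorea victoria-derived green fluorescent protein, placed under a synthetic promoter named KpPhl1.1 that is regulated by 2,4-diacetylphloroglucinol (DAPG). The feature table detects a roughly 200 bp fragment of the Pichia pastoris (Komagataella phaffii) AOX1 promoter immediately upstream of EGFP, which suggests that part of the synthetic promoter derives from AOX1 sequence. The DAPG-responsive operator elements themselves are not annotated, and no DAPG-responsive regulator protein appears on this plasmid, so it presumably must be supplied separately. Transcription ends at the AOX1 terminator, preceded by a short fragment of the AOX1 coding sequence. A neo (nptII) gene in the opposite orientation provides G418 selection in yeast; its promoter and terminator are not identified. The very short ADH1 promoter and Tn7L hits are likely incidental matches.

The AOX1-derived parts and the "Kp" prefix point to K. phaffii as the probable host, though the record lists only "yeast expression". The plasmid serves as a fluorescent reporter for measuring the DAPG-dependent activity of this synthetic promoter.
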