Addgene plasmid #228284: pKN108
Purpose: 2,4-Diacetylphloroglucinol (DAPG)-regulatable EGFP expression
Depositing lab: Jun Ishii. Depositing organization: Kobe University. Publication: Designing strong inducible synthetic promoters in yeasts. Tominaga M, Shima Y, Nozaki K, Ito Y, Someda M, Shoya Y, Hashii N, Obata C, Matsumoto-Kitano M, Suematsu K, Matsukawa T, Hosoya K, Hashiba N, Kondo A, Ishii J. Nat Commun. 2024 Dec 19;15(1):10653. doi: 10.1038/s41467-024-54865-z. PubMed 39702268.
Backbone
  Vector backbone: pUC19
  Vector type: Yeast Expression, Synthetic Biology
  Selectable markers: Neomycin (select with G418)
Growth in bacteria
  Bacterial resistance: Ampicillin, 100 μg/mL
  Growth temperature: 37°C
  Growth strain: DH5alpha
  Copy number: High Copy
Gene/Insert
  Gene/Insert name: EGFP
  Species: Synthetic; Aequorea victoria
  Promoter: 2,4-Diacetylphloroglucinol-regulatable synthetic promoter (KpPhl1.1)
  Cloning method: Ligation Independent Cloning
Terms and licenses: Academic/Nonprofit Terms; Industry Terms: Not Available to Industry
How to cite: pKN108 was a gift from Jun Ishii (Addgene plasmid # 228284 ; http://n2t.net/addgene:228284 ; RRID:Addgene_228284)
